>Addgene plasmid #11519 | pDest-544 | depositor full sequence | sequence record 6969 | Author sequence
TCGATCTCGATCCCGCGAAATTAATACGACTCACTATAGGGGAATTGTGAGCGGATAACAATTCCCCTCT
AGAAATAATTTTGTTTAACTTTAAGAAGGAGATATACATATGGGATCCCATCACCATCACCATCACAGTA
TGAACAAAGAAATTTTGGCTGTAGTTGAAGCCGTATCCAATGAAAAGGCGCTACCTCGCGAGAAGATTTT
CGAAGCATTGGAAAGCGCGCTGGCGACAGCAACAAAGAAAAAATATGAACAAGAGATCGACGTCCGCGTA
CAGATCGATCGCAAAAGCGGTGATTTTGACACTTTCCGTCGCTGGTTAGTTGTTGATGAAGTCACCCAGC
CGACCAAGGAAATCACCCTTGAAGCCGCACGTTATGAAGATGAAAGCCTGAACCTGGGCGATTACGTTGA
AGATCAGATTGAGTCTGTTACCTTTGACCGTATCACTACCCAGACGGCAAAACAGGTTATCGTGCAGAAA
GTGCGTGAAGCCGAACGTGCGATGGTGGTTGATCAGTTCCGTGAACACGAAGGTGAAATCATCACCGGCG
TGGTGAAAAAAGTAAACCGCGACAACATCTCTCTGGATCTGGGCAACAACGCTGAAGCCGTGATCCTGCG
CGAAGATATGCTGCCGCGTGAAAACTTCCGCCCTGGCGACCGCGTTCGTGGCGTGCTCTATTCCGTTCGC
CCGGAAGCGCGTGGCGCGCAACTGTTCGTCACTCGTTCCAAGCCGGAAATGCTGATCGAACTGTTCCGTA
TTGAAGTGCCAGAAATCGGCGAAGAAGTGATTGAAATTAAAGCAGCGGCTCGCGATCCGGGTTCTCGTGC
GAAAATCGCGGTGAAAACCAACGATAAACGTATCGATCCGGTAGGTGCTTGCGTAGGTATGCGTGGCGCG
CGTGTTCAGGCGGTGTCTACTGAACTGGGTGGCGAGCGTATCGATATCGTCCTGTGGGATGATAACCCGG
CGCAGTTCGTGATTAACGCAATGGCACCGGCAGACGTTGCTTCTATCGTGGTGGATGAAGATAAACACAC
CATGGACATCGCCGTTGAAGCCGGTAATCTGGCGCAGGCGATTGGCCGTAACGGTCAGAACGTGCGTCTG
GCTTCGCAACTGAGCGGTTGGGAACTCAACGTGATGACCGTTGACGACCTGCAAGCTAAGCATCAGGCGG
AAGCGCACGCAGCGATCGACACCTTCACCAAATATCTCGACATCGACGAAGACTTCGCGACTGTTCTGGT
AGAAGAAGGCTTCTCGACGCTGGAAGAATTGGCCTATGTGCCGATGAAAGAGCTGTTGGAAATCGAAGGC
CTTGATGAGCCGACCGTTGAAGCACTGCGCGAGCGTGCTAAAAATGCACTGGCCACCATTGCACAGGCCC
AGGAAGAAAGCCTCGGTGATAACAAACCGGCTGACGATCTGCTGAACCTTGAAGGGGTAGATCGTGATTT
GGCATTCAAACTGGCCGCCCGTGGCGTTTGTACGCTGGAAGATCTCGCCGAACAGGGCATTGATGATCTG
GCTGATATCGAAGGGTTGACCGACGAAAAAGCCGGAGCACTGATTATGGCTGCCCGTAATATTTGCTGGT
TCGGTGACGAAGCGACTAGATCAACAAGTTTGTACAAAAAAGCTGAACGAGAAACGTAAAATGATATAAA
TATCAATATATTAAATTAGATTTTGCATAAAAAACAGACTACATAATACTGTAAAACACAACATATCCAG
TCACTATGGCGGCCGCATTAGGCACCCCAGGCTTTACACTTTATGCTTCCGGCTCGTATAATGTGTGGAT
TTTGAGTTAGGATCCGGCGAGATTTTCAGGAGCTAAGGAAGCTAAAATGGAGAAAAAAATCACTGGATAT
ACCACCGTTGATATATCCCAATGGCATCGTAAAGAACATTTTGAGGCATTTCAGTCAGTTGCTCAATGTA
CCTATAACCAGACCGTTCAGCTGGATATTACGGCCTTTTTAAAGACCGTAAAGAAAAATAAGCACAAGTT
TTATCCGGCCTTTATTCACATTCTTGCCCGCCTGATGAATGCTCATCCGGAATTCCGTATGGCAATGAAA
GACGGTGAGCTGGTGATATGGGATAGTGTTCACCCTTGTTACACCGTTTTCCATGAGCAAACTGAAACGT
TTTCATCGCTCTGGAGTGAATACCACGACGATTTCCGGCAGTTTCTACACATATATTCGCAAGATGTGGC
GTGTTACGGTGAAAACCTGGCCTATTTCCCTAAAGGGTTTATTGAGAATATGTTTTTCGTCTCAGCCAAT
CCCTGGGTGAGTTTCACCAGTTTTGATTTAAACGTGGCCAATATGGACAACTTCTTCGCCCCCGTTTTCA
CCATGGGCAAATATTATACGCAAGGCGACAAGGTGCTGATGCCGCTGGCGATTCAGGTTCATCATGCCGT
CTGTGATGGCTTCCATGTCGGCAGAATGCTTAATGAATTACAACAGTACTGCGATGAGTGGCAGGGCGGG
GCGTAAAGATCTGGATCCGGCTTACTAAAAGCCAGATAACAGTATGCGTATTTGCGCGCTGATTTTTGCG
GTATAAGAATATATACTGATATGTATACCCGAAGTATGTCAAAAAGAGGTGTGCTATGAAGCAGCGTATT
ACAGTGACAGTTGACAGCGACAGCTATCAGTTGCTCAAGGCATATATGATGTCAATATCTCCGGTCTGGT
AAGCACAACCATGCAGAATGAAGCCCGTCGTCTGCGTGCCGAACGCTGGAAAGCGGAAAATCAGGAAGGG
ATGGCTGAGGTCGCCCGGTTTATTGAAATGAACGGCTCTTTTGCTGACGAGAACAGGGACTGGTGAAATG
CAGTTTAAGGTTTACACCTATAAAAGAGAGAGCCGTTATCGTCTGTTTGTGGATGTACAGAGTGATATTA
TTGACACGCCCGGGCGACGGATGGTGATCCCCCTGGCCAGTGCACGTCTGCTGTCAGATAAAGTCTCCCG
TGAACTTTACCCGGTGGTGCATATCGGGGATGAAAGCTGGCGCATGATGACCACCGATATGGCCAGTGTG
CCGGTCTCCGTTATCGGGGAAGAAGTGGCTGATCTCAGCCACCGCGAAAATGACATCAAAAACGCCATTA
ACCTGATGTTCTGGGGAATATAAATGTCAGGCTCCGTTATACACAGCCAGTCTGCAGGTCGACCATAGTG
ACTGGATATGTTGTGTTTTACAGTATTATGTAGTCTGTTTTTTATGCAAAATCTAATTTAATATATTGAT
ATTTATATCATTTTACGTTTCTCGTTCAGCTTTCTTGTACAAAGTGGTTGATTCGAGCACCACCACCACC
ACCACTAATGTTAATTAAGTTGGGCGTTCCTAGGCTGATAAAACAGAATTTGCCTGGCGGCAGTAGCGCG
GTGGTCCCACCTGACCCCATGCCGAACTCAGAAGTGAAACGCCGTAGCGCCGATGGTAGTGTGGGGTCTC
CCCATGCGAGAGTAGGGAACTGCCAGGCATCAAATAAAACGAAAGGCTCAGTCGAAAGACTGGGCCTTTC
GTTTTATCTGTTGTTTGTCGGTGAACGCTCTCCTGAGTAGGACAAATCCGCCGGGAGCGGATTTGAACGT
TGCGAAGCAACGGCCCGGAGGGTGGCGGGCAGGACGCCCGCCATAAACTGCCAGGCATCAAATTAAGCAG
AAGGCCATCCTGACGGATGGCCTTTTTGCGTTTCTACAAACTCTTTTGTTTATTTTTCTAAATACATTCA
AATATGTATCCGCTGAGCAATAACTAGCATAACCCCTTGGGGCCTCTAAACGGGTCTTGAGGGGTTTTTT
GCTGAAAGGAGGAACTATATCCGGATTGGCGAATGGG
[124 nt withheld, positions 3888-4011]
C
[91 nt withheld, positions 4013-4103]
A
[49 nt withheld, positions 4105-4153]
CCTTTGACGTTGGAGTCCACGTTCTTT
[37 nt withheld, positions 4181-4217]
ACCCTATCTCGGTCTATTCTTTTGATTTATAAGGGATTTTGCCGATTTCGGCCTATTGGTTAAAAAATGA
GCTGATTTAACAAAAATTTAACGCGAATTTTAACAAAATATTAACGTTTACAATTTCTGGCGGCACGATG
GCATGAGATTATCAAAAAGGATCTTCACCTAGATCCTTTTAAATTAAAAATGAAGTTTTAAATCAATCTA
AAGTATATATGAGTAAACTTGGTCTGACAGTTACCAATGCTTAATCAGTGAGGCACCTATCTCAGCGATC
TGTCTATTTCGTTCATCCATAGTTGCCTGACTCCCCGTCGTGTAGATAACTACGATACGGGAGGGCTTAC
CATCTGGCCCCAGTGCTGCAATGATACCGCGAGACCCACGCTCACCGGCTCCAGATTTATCAGCAATAAA
CCAGCCAGCCGGAAGGGCCGAGCGCAGAAGTGGTCCTGCAACTTTATCCGCCTCCATCCAGTCTATTAAT
TGTTGCCGGGAAGCTAGAGTAAGTAGTTCGCCAGTTAATAGTTTGCGCAACGTTGTTGCCATTGCTACAG
GCATCGTGGTGTCACGCTCGTCGTTTGGTATGGCTTCATTCAGCTCCGGTTCCCAACGATCAAGGCGAGT
TACATGATCCCCCATGTTGTGCAAAAAAGCGGTTAGCTCCTTCGGTCCTCCGATCGTTGTCAGAAGTAAG
TTGGCCGCAGTGTTATCACTCATGGTTATGGCAGCACTGCATAATTCTCTTACTGTCATGCCATCCGTAA
GATGCTTTTCTGTGACTGGTGAGTACTCAACCAAGTCATTCTGAGAATAGTGTATGCGGCGACCGAGTTG
CTCTTGCCCGGCGTCAATACGGGATAATACCGCGCCACATAGCAGAACTTTAAAAGTGCTCATCATTGGA
AAACGTTCTTCGGGGCGAAAACTCTCAAGGATCTTACCGCTGTTGAGATCCAGTTCGATGTAACCCACTC
GTGCACCCAACTGATCTTCAGCATCTTTTACTTTCACCAGCGTTTCTGGGTGAGCAAAAACAGGAAGGCA
AAATGCCGCAAAAAAGGGAATAAGGGCGACACGGAAATGTTGAATACTCATACTCTTCCTTTTTCAATCA
TGATTGAAGCATTTATCAGGGTTATTGTCTCATGAGCGGATACATATTTGAATGTATTTAGAAAAATAAA
CAAATAGGTCATGACCAAAATCCCTTAACGTGAGTTTTCGTTCCACTGAGCGTCAGACCCCGTAGAAAAG
ATCAAAGGATCTTCTTGAGATCCTTTTTTTCTGCGCGTAATCTGCTGCTTGCAAACAAAAAAACCACCGC
TACCAGCGGTGGTTTGTTTGCCGGATCAAGAGCTACCAACTCTTTTTCCGAAGGTAACTGGCTTCAGCAG
AGCGCAGATACCAAATACTGTCCTTCTAGTGTAGCCGTAGTTAGGCCACCACTTCAAGAACTCTGTAGCA
CCGCCTACATACCTCGCTCTGCTAATCCTGTTACCAGTGGCTGCTGCCAGTGGCGATAAGTCGTGTCTTA
CCGGGTTGGACTCAAGACGATAGTTACCGGATAAGGCGCAGCGGTCGGGCTGAACGGGGGGTTCGTGCAC
ACAGCCCAGCTTGGAGCGAACGACCTACACCGAACTGAGATACCTACAGCGTGAGCTATGAGAAAGCGCC
ACGCTTCCCGAAGGGAGAAAGGCGGACAGGTATCCGGTAAGCGGCAGGGTCGGAACAGGAGAGCGCACGA
GGGAGCTTCCAGGGGGAAACGCCTGGTATCTTTATAGTCCTGTCGGGTTTCGCCACCTCTGACTTGAGCG
TCGATTTTTGTGATGCTCGTCAGGGGGGCGGAGCCTATGGAAAAACGCCAGCAACGCGGCCTTTTTACGG
TTCCTGGCCTTTTGCTGGCCTTTTGCTCACATGTTCTTTCCTGCGTTATCCCCTGATTCTGTGGATAACC
GTATTACCGCCTTTGAGTGAGCTGATACCGCTCGCCGCAGCCGAACGACCGAGCGCAGCGAGTCAGTGAG
CGAGGAAGCGGAAGAGCGCCTGATGCGGTATTTTCTCCTTACGCATCTGTGCGGTATTTCACACCGCATA
TATGGTGCACTCTCAGTACAATCTGCTCTGATGCCGCATAGTTAAGCCAGTATACACTCCGCTATCGCTA
CGTGACTGGGTCATGGCTGCGCCCCGACACCCGCCAACACCCGCTGACGCGCCCTGACGGGCTTGTCTGC
TCCCGGCATCCGCTTACAGACAAGCTGTGACCGTCTCCGGGAGCTGCATGTGTCAGAGGTTTTCACCGTC
ATCACCGAAACGCGCGAGGCAGCTGCGGTAAAGCTCATCAGCGTGGTCGTGAAGCGATTCACAGATGTCT
GCCTGTTCATCCGCGTCCAGCTCGTTGAGTTTCTCCAGAAGCGTTAATGTCTGGCTTCTGATAAAGCGGG
CCATGTTAAGGGCGGTTTTTTCCTGTTTGGTCACTGATGCCTCCGTGTAAGGGGGATTTCTGTTCATGGG
GGTAATGATACCGATGAAACGAGAGAGGATGCTCACGATACGGGTTACTGATGATGAACATGCCCGGTTA
CTGGAACGTTGTGAGGGTAAACAACTGGCGGTATGGATGCGGCGGGACCAGAGAAAAATCACTCAGGGTC
AATGCCAGCGCTTCGTTAATACAGATGTAGGTGTTCCACAGGGTAGCCAGCAGCATCCTGCGATGCAGAT
CCGGAACATAATGGTGCAGGGCGCTGACTTCCGCGTTTCCAGACTTTACGAAACACGGAAACCGAAGACC
ATTCATGTTGTTGCTCAGGTCGCAGACGTTTTGCAGCAGCAGTCGCTTCACGTTCGCTCGCGTATCGGTG
ATTCATTCTGCTAACCAGTAAGGCAACCCCGCCAGCCTAGCCGGGTCCTCAACGACAGGAGCACGATCAT
GCTAGTCATGCCCCGCGCCCACCGGAAGGAGCTGACTGGGTTGAAGGCTCTCAAGGGCATCGGTCGAGAT
CCCGGTGCCTAATGAGTGAGCTAACTTACATTAATTGCGTTGCGCTCACTGCCCGCTTTCCAGTCGGGAA
ACCTGTCGTGCCAGCTGCATTAATGAATCGGCCAACGCGCGGGGAGAGGCGGTTTGCGTATTGGGCGCCA
GGGTGGTTTTTCTTTTCACCAGTGAGACGGGCAACAGCTGATTGCCCTTCACCGCCTGGCCCTGAGAGAG
TTGCAGCAAGCGGTCCACGCTGGTTTGCCCCAGCAGGCGAAAATCCTGTTTGATGGTGGTTAACGGCGGG
ATATAACATGAGCTGTCTTCGGTATCGTCGTATCCCACTACCGAGATGTCCGCACCAACGCGCAGCCCGG
ACTCGGTAATGGCGCGCATTGCGCCCAGCGCCATCTGATCGTTGGCAACCAGCATCGCAGTGGGAACGAT
GCCCTCATTCAGCATTTGCATGGTTTGTTGAAAACCGGACATGGCACTCCAGTCGCCTTCCCGTTCCGCT
ATCGGCTGAATTTGATTGCGAGTGAGATATTTATGCCAGCCAGCCAGACGCAGACGCGCCGAGACAGAAC
TTAATGGGCCCGCTAACAGCGCGATTTGCTGGTGACCCAATGCGACCAGATGCTCCACGCCCAGTCGCGT
ACCGTCTTCATGGGAGAAAATAATACTGTTGATGGGTGTCTGGTCAGAGACATCAAGAAATAACGCCGGA
ACATTAGTGCAGGCAGCTTCCACAGCAATGGCATCCTGGTCATCCAGCGGATAGTTAATGATCAGCCCAC
TGACGCGTTGCGCGAGAAGATTGTGCACCGCCGCTTTACAGGCTTCGACGCCGCTTCGTTCTACCATCGA
CACCACCACGCTGGCACCCAGTTGATCGGCGCGAGATTTAATCGCCGCGACAATTTGCGACGGCGCGTGC
AGGGCCAGACTGGAGGTGGCAACGCCAATCAGCAACGACTGTTTGCCCGCCAGTTGTTGTGCCACGCGGT
TGGGAATGTAATTCAGCTCCGCCATCGCCGCTTCCACTTTTTCCCGCGTTTTCGCAGAAACGTGGCTGGC
CTGGTTCACCACGCGGGAAACGGTCTGATAAGAGACACCGGCATACTCTGCGACATCGTATAACGTTACT
GGTTTCACATTCACCACCCTGAATTGACTCTCTTCCGGGCGCTATCATGCCATACCGCGAAAGGTTTTGC
GCCATTCGATGGTGTCCGGGATCTCGACGCTCTCCCTTATGCGACTCCTGCATTAGGAAGCAGCCCAGTA
GTAGGTTGAGGCCGTTGAGCACCGCCGCCGCAAGGAATGGTGCATGCAAGGAGATGGCGCCCAACAGTCC
CCCGGCCACGGGGCCTGCCACCATACCCACGCCGAAACAAGCGCTCATGAGCCCGAAGTGGCGAGCCCGA
TCTTCCCCATCGGTGATGTCGGCGATATAGGCGCCAGCAACCGCACCTGTGGCGCCGGTGATGCCGGCCA
CGATGCGTCCGGCGTAGAGGATCGAGA
Features (pLannotate 1.2.2; 30 found; start..end, strand, type, name):
     22..40      +  promoter       T7 promoter: promoter for bacteriophage T7 RNA polymerase
     41..65      +  protein_bind   lac operator: The lac repressor binds to the lac operator to inhibit transcription in E. coli. This inhibition can be relieved by adding lactose or isopropyl-β-D-thiogalactopyranoside (IPTG). lac repressor encoded by lacI
     80..102     +  RBS            RBS: efficient ribosome binding site from bacteriophage T7 gene 10 (Olins and Rangwala, 1989)
    119..136     +  CDS            7xHis (fragment): 6xHis affinity tag
    140..1624    +  CDS            NusA: transcription elongation protein (N utilization substance protein A); nusA; highly soluble in E. coli
   1634..1758    +  protein_bind   attR1: mutant version of attR; recombination site for the Gateway® LR reaction LR Clonase™
   1783..1813    +  promoter       lac UV5 promoter: E. coli lac promoter with an "up" mutation
   1838..1866    +  promoter       cat promoter (fragment): promoter of the E. coli cat gene encoding chloramphenicol acetyltransferase
   1867..2526    +  CDS            CmR: chloramphenicol acetyltransferase; cat; confers resistance to chloramphenicol
   2705..2863    +  CDS            ccdA (fragment): CCDA_ECO57 - Also known as H, letA. Experimental evidence at protein level: Swiss-Prot protein existence level 1. Antitoxin component of a type II toxin-antitoxin (TA) system which inhibits the post-segregational killing (PSK) of plasmid-free cells, also referred to as a plasmid addiction system. Binds to and blocks the activity of CcdB; will also remove bound CcdB protein from the CcdB-GyrA complex by forming a CcdA-CcdB complex, a process termed rejuvenation. Functions as a transcriptional corepressor for the ccdAB operon, repression also requires CcdB (By similarity). From Escherichia coli
   2868..3170    +  CDS            ccdB: CCDB_ECOLI - Also known as G, letB, letD. Experimental evidence at protein level: Swiss-Prot protein existence level 1. Toxic component of a type II toxin-antitoxin (TA) system, functioning in plasmid maintainence. Responsible for the post- segregational killing (PSK) of plasmid-free cells, also referred to as a plasmid addiction system. Half-life of over 2 hours. Cell killing by CcdB is accompanied by filamentation, defects in chromosome and plasmid segregation, defects in cell division, formation of anucleate cells, decreased DNA synthesis and plasmid loss. Interferes with the activity of DN
   3214..3338    -  protein_bind   attR2: mutant version of attR; recombination site for the Gateway® LR reaction LR Clonase™
   3348..3365    +  CDS            9xHis (fragment): 9xHis affinity tag
   3412..3527    +  ncRNA          5S rRNA: Accession: RF00001 - 5S ribosomal RNA
   3531..3617    +  terminator     rrnB T1 terminator: Escherichia coli rrnB; transcription terminator T1 from the E. coli rrnB gene
   3709..3736    +  terminator     rrnB T2 terminator: transcription terminator T2 from the E. coli rrnB gene
   3755..3794    +  promoter       AmpR promoter (fragment): bla
   3804..3851    +  terminator     T7 terminator: transcription terminator for bacteriophage T7 RNA polymerase
   3888..4343    +  rep_origin     f1 ori (sequence partly withheld): f1 bacteriophage origin of replication; arrow indicates direction of (+) strand synthesis
   4458..5318    -  CDS            AmpR: β-lactamase; bla; confers resistance to ampicillin, carbenicillin, and related antibiotics
   5319..5411    -  promoter       AmpR promoter: bla
   5492..6080    +  rep_origin     ori: high-copy-number ColE1/pMB1/pBR322/pUC origin of replication
   6266..6408    -  misc_feature   bom: basis of mobility region from pBR322
   6510..6701    -  CDS            rop: Rop protein, which maintains plasmids at low copy number; rop
   6718..7098    +  CDS            YPB1_ECOLX: Protein predicted: Swiss-Prot protein existence level 4. From Escherichia coli.
   7160..7224    -  CDS            TcR (fragment): tetracycline efflux protein; tet; confers resistance to tetracycline
   7239..7260    -  protein_bind   CAP binding site: CAP binding activates transcription in the presence of cAMP. E. coli catabolite activator protein
   7273..8355    -  CDS            lacI: lac repressor; lacI; The lac repressor binds to the lac operator to inhibit transcription in E. coli. This inhibition can be relieved by adding lactose or isopropyl-β-D-thiogalactopyranoside (IPTG).
   8356..8433    -  promoter       lacI promoter: lacI
   8441..8720    -  CDS            TcR (fragment): tetracycline efflux protein; tet; confers resistance to tetracycline
