[The description below was written by a language model from this plasmid's Addgene catalogue record and pLannotate feature annotations shown in this document.]
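Description:
pDest-544 is an empty Gateway destination vector for bacterial (E. coli) protein expression, built on the pDest-590 backbone and totalling 8,724 bp. It carries no gene of interest. Instead it is designed to receive an open reading frame from an entry clone by LR recombination, which places it downstream of an N-terminal His6-NusA fusion partner. The NusA coding sequence, recorded as derived from a pET43 vector, encodes a highly soluble E. coli protein commonly used to improve the solubility of difficult targets, while the His6 tag allows metal-affinity purification.

Expression is driven by a T7 promoter with an adjacent lac operator and a T7 gene 10 ribosome binding site. A plasmid-borne lacI gene supplies the repressor, so transcription is IPTG-inducible in hosts that provide T7 RNA polymerase. Immediately after NusA lies the Gateway cassette: attR1 and attR2 flank a chloramphenicol resistance gene and the ccdB toxin gene. LR recombination swaps this cassette for the insert, and ccdB counterselects against unrecombined vector in ordinary strains. For the same reason, the empty vector must be maintained in a ccdB-tolerant host.

Downstream of attR2, the annotation shows a short His-tag-like fragment, rrnB T1/T2 terminators and a T7 terminator; the record does not describe any C-terminal tag as a designed feature. The backbone provides ampicillin resistance, a pBR322-type origin with bom and rop (consistent with the listed low copy number), an f1 origin, and remnants of the tetracycline resistance gene. The unrecombined vector is selected with ampicillin plus chloramphenicol.
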