Addgene plasmid #11519: pDest-544
Purpose: (Empty Backbone)
Depositing lab: Dominic Esposito. Depositing organization: National Cancer Institute (NCI).
Backbone
  Vector backbone: pDest-590
  Backbone manufacturer: PEL
  Backbone size (bp): 8724
  Vector type: Bacterial Expression ; Gateway Destination Vector
Growth in bacteria
  Bacterial resistance: Chloramphenicol and Ampicillin, 25 & 100 μg/mL
  Growth temperature: 37°C
  Growth strain: DB3.1
  Growth instructions: Must be grown in a strain resistant to ccdB (DB3.1, ccdB Survivial, or F').
  Copy number: Low Copy
Gene/Insert
  Gene/Insert name: None
  Tag / fusion protein: His6-NusA (N terminal on backbone)
  Cloning method: Gateway Cloning
  Sequencing primers: 5′ T7
Resource information
  A portion of this plasmid was derived from a plasmid made by: NusA gene from Novagen pET43 vector.
Terms and licenses: Academic/Nonprofit Terms; Industry Terms: Not Available to Industry
How to cite: pDest-544 was a gift from Dominic Esposito (Addgene plasmid # 11519 ; http://n2t.net/addgene:11519 ; RRID:Addgene_11519)
