>Addgene plasmid #11519 | pDest-544 | addgene partial sequence | sequence record 18313 | T7 5'-TAATACGACTCACTATAGGG-3'
TAAGAAGGAGATATACATATGGGGATCCCATCACCATCACCATCACAGTATGAACAAAGAAATTTTGGCT
GTAGTTGAAGCCGTATCCAATGAAAAGGCGCTACCTCGCGAGAAGATTTTCGAAGCATTGGAAAGCGCGC
TGGCGACAGCAACAAAGAAAAAATATGAACAAGAGATCGACGTCCGCGTACAGATCGATCGCAAAAGCGG
TGATTTTGACACTTTCCGTCGCTGGTTAGTTGTTGATGAAGTCACCCAGCCGACCAAGGAAATCACCCTT
GAAGCCGCACGTTATGAAGATGAAAGCCTGAACCTGGGCGATTACGTTGAAGATCAGATTGAGTCTGTTA
CCTTTGACCGTATCACTACCCAGACGGCAAAACAGGTTATCGTGCAGAAAGTGCGTGAAGCCGAACGTGC
GATGGTGGTTGATCAGTTCCGTGAACACGAAGGTGAAATCATCACCGGCGTGGTGAAAAAAGTAAACCGC
GACAACATCTCTCTGGATCTGGGCAACAACGCTGAAGCCGTGATCCTGCGCGAAGATATGCTGCCGCGTG
AAAACTTCCGCCCTGGCGACCGCGTTCGTGGCGTGCTCTATTCCGTTCGCCCGGAAGCGCGTGGCGCGCA
ACTGTTCGTCACTCGT
